>Addgene plasmid #205037 | pET-6xHis-GFP(0)-H2 | addgene full sequence | sequence record 405650 | Addgene NGS Result
CATAAATATCTCACTCGCAATCAAATTCAGCCGATAGCGGAACGGGAAGGCGACTGGAGTGCCATGTCCG
GTTTTCAACAAACCATGCAAATGCTGAATGAGGGCATCGTTCCCACTGCGATGCTGGTTGCCAACGATCA
GATGGCGCTGGGCGCAATGCGCGCCATTACCGAGTCCGGGCTGCGCGTTGGTGCGGACATCTCGGTAGTG
GGATACGACGATACCGAAGACAGCTCATGTTATATCCCGCCGTTAACCACCATCAAACAGGATTTTCGCC
TGCTGGGGCAAACCAGCGTGGACCGCTTGCTGCAACTCTCTCAGGGCCAGGCGGTGAAGGGCAATCAGCT
GTTGCCCGTCTCACTGGTGAAAAGAAAAACCACCCTGGCGCCCAATACGCAAACCGCCTCTCCCCGCGCG
TTGGCCGATTCATTAATGCAGCTGGCACGACAGGTTTCCCGACTGGAAAGCGGGCAGTGAGCGCAACGCA
ATTAATGTAAGTTAGCTCACTCATTAGGCACCGGGATCTCGACCGATGCCCTTGAGAGCCTTCAACCCAG
TCAGCTCCTTCCGGTGGGCGCGGGGCATGACTAGCATGATCGTGCTCCTGTCGTTGAGGACCCGGCTAGG
CTGGCGGGGTTGCCTTACTGGTTAGCAGAATGAATCACCGATACGCGAGCGAACGTGAAGCGACTGCTGC
TGCAAAACGTCTGCGACCTGAGCAACAACATGAATGGTCTTCGGTTTCCGTGTTTCGTAAAGTCTGGAAA
CGCGGAAGTCAGCGCCCTGCACCATTATGTTCCGGATCTGCATCGCAGGATGCTGCTGGCTACCCTGTGG
AACACCTACATCTGTATTAACGAAGCGCTGGCATTGACCCTGAGTGATTTTTCTCTGGTCCCGCCGCATC
CATACCGCCAGTTGTTTACCCTCACAACGTTCCAGTAACCGGGCATGTTCATCATCAGTAACCCGTATCG
TGAGCATCCTCTCTCGTTTCATCGGTATCATTACCCCCATGAACAGAAATCCCCCTTACACGGAGGCATC
AGTGACCAAACAGGAAAAAACCGCCCTTAACATGGCCCGCTTTATCAGAAGCCAGACATTAACGCTTCTG
GAGAAACTCAACGAGCTGGACGCGGATGAACAGGCAGACATCTGTGAATCGCTTCACGACCACGCTGATG
AGCTTTACCGCAGCTGCCTCGCGCGTTTCGGTGATGACGGTGAAAACCTCTGACACATGCAGCTCCCGGA
GACGGTCACAGCTTGTCTGTAAGCGGATGCCGGGAGCAGACAAGCCCGTCAGGGCGCGTCAGCGGGTGTT
GGCGGGTGTCGGGGCGCAGCCATGACCCAGTCACGTAGCGATAGCGGAGTGTATACTGGCTTAACTATGC
GGCATCAGAGCAGATTGTACTGAGAGTGCACCATTGCGGTGTGAAATACCGCACAGATGCGTAAGGAGAA
AATACCGCATCAGGCGCTCTTCCGCTTCCTCGCTCACTGACTCGCTGCGCTCGGTCGTTCGGCTGCGGCG
AGCGGTATCAGCTCACTCAAAGGCGGTAATACGGTTATCCACAGAATCAGGGGATAACGCAGGAAAGAAC
ATGTGAGCAAAAGGCCAGCAAAAGGCCAGGAACCGTAAAAAGGCCGCGTTGCTGGCGTTTTTCCATAGGC
TCCGCCCCCCTGACGAGCATCACAAAAATCGACGCTCAAGTCAGAGGTGGCGAAACCCGACAGGACTATA
AAGATACCAGGCGTTTCCCCCTGGAAGCTCCCTCGTGCGCTCTCCTGTTCCGACCCTGCCGCTTACCGGA
TACCTGTCCGCCTTTCTCCCTTCGGGAAGCGTGGCGCTTTCTCATAGCTCACGCTGTAGGTATCTCAGTT
CGGTGTAGGTCGTTCGCTCCAAGCTGGGCTGTGTGCACGAACCCCCCGTTCAGCCCGACCGCTGCGCCTT
ATCCGGTAACTATCGTCTTGAGTCCAACCCGGTAAGACACGACTTATCGCCACTGGCAGCAGCCACTGGT
AACAGGATTAGCAGAGCGAGGTATGTAGGCGGTGCTACAGAGTTCTTGAAGTGGTGGCCTAACTACGGCT
ACACTAGAAGGACAGTATTTGGTATCTGCGCTCTGCTGAAGCCAGTTACCTTCGGAAAAAGAGTTGGTAG
CTCTTGATCCGGCAAACAAACCACCGCTGGTAGCGGTGGTTTTTTTGTTTGCAAGCAGCAGATTACGCGC
AGAAAAAAAGGATCTCAAGAAGATCCTTTGATCTTTTCTACGGGGTCTGACGCTCAGTGGAACGAAAACT
CACGTTAAGGGATTTTGGTCATGACCTATTTGTTTATTTTTCTAAATACATTCAAATATGTATCCGCTCA
TGAGACAATAACCCTGATAAATGCTTCAATCATGATTGAAAAAGGAAGAGTATGAGTATTCAACATTTCC
GTGTCGCCCTTATTCCCTTTTTTGCGGCATTTTGCCTTCCTGTTTTTGCTCACCCAGAAACGCTGGTGAA
AGTAAAAGATGCTGAAGATCAGTTGGGTGCACGAGTGGGTTACATCGAACTGGATCTCAACAGCGGTAAG
ATCCTTGAGAGTTTTCGCCCCGAAGAACGTTTTCCAATGATGAGCACTTTTAAAGTTCTGCTATGTGGCG
CGGTATTATCCCGTATTGACGCCGGGCAAGAGCAACTCGGTCGCCGCATACACTATTCTCAGAATGACTT
GGTTGAGTACTCACCAGTCACAGAAAAGCATCTTACGGATGGCATGACAGTAAGAGAATTATGCAGTGCT
GCCATAACCATGAGTGATAACACTGCGGCCAACTTACTTCTGACAACGATCGGAGGACCGAAGGAGCTAA
CCGCTTTTTTGCACAACATGGGGGATCATGTAACTCGCCTTGATCGTTGGGAACCGGAGCTGAATGAAGC
CATACCAAACGACGAGCGTGACACCACGATGCCTGTAGCAATGGCAACAACGTTGCGCAAACTATTAACT
GGCGAACTACTTACTCTAGCTTCCCGGCAACAATTAATAGACTGGATGGAGGCGGATAAAGTTGCAGGAC
CACTTCTGCGCTCGGCCCTTCCGGCTGGCTGGTTTATTGCTGATAAATCTGGAGCCGGTGAGCGTGGGTC
TCGCGGTATCATTGCAGCACTGGGGCCAGATGGTAAGCCCTCCCGTATCGTAGTTATCTACACGACGGGG
AGTCAGGCAACTATGGATGAACGAAATAGACAGATCGCTGAGATAGGTGCCTCACTGATTAAGCATTGGT
AACTGTCAGACCAAGTTTACTCATATATACTTTAGATTGATTTAAAACTTCATTTTTAATTTAAAAGGAT
CTAGGTGAAGATCCTTTTTGATAATCTCATGCCATCGTGCCGCCAGAAATTGTAAACGTTAATATTTTGT
TAAAATTCGCGTTAAATTTTTGTTAAATCAGCTCATTTTTTAACCAATAGGCCGAAATCGGCAAAATCCC
TTATAAATCAAAAGAATAGACCGAGATAGGGT
[37 nt withheld, positions 3533-3569]
AAAGAACGTGGACTCCAACGTCAAAGG
[49 nt withheld, positions 3597-3645]
T
[91 nt withheld, positions 3647-3737]
G
[124 nt withheld, positions 3739-3862]
CCCATTCGCCAATCCGGATATAGTTCCTCCTTTCAGCAAAAAACCCCTCAAGACCCGTTTAGAGGCCCCA
AGGGGTTATGCTAGTTATTGCTCAGCGGTGGCAGCAGCCTAGGTTAATTAAGCTGCGCTAGTAGACGAGT
CCATGTGCTGGCGTTCAAATTTCGCAGCAGCGGTTTCTTTACCAGACTCGAGTTATTATTTCTTGCGTCT
ACGCTTTTTCTTGCGTCTACGCTTCTTGTAGCGTTCGTCCATTCCGTGCGTAATGCCTGCAGCGGTCACG
AATTCTAACAGAACCATGTGATCGCGTTTTTCTTTCGGATCTTTGCTCAGGGCAGATTGGGTGCTCAGGT
AGTGGTTGCGAGGTAACAGTACAGGCCCATCACCAATCGGCGTGTTTTGTTGATAATGATCCGCTAATTG
AACGCTGCCGTCCTCCACGTTATGGCGAATTTTGAAATTTGCCTTGATACCATTCTTCTGTTTATCGGCC
GTAATATACACGTTATGAGAATTAAAGTTATATTCCAGTTTATGGCCTAAAATGTTGCCGTCTTCTTTGA
AGTCACGACCTTTCAGTTCGATACGATTTACTAATGTGTCGCCTTCAAATTTCACTTCCGCACGCGTTTT
ATAGGTGCCATCGTCCTTGAAGCTGATTGTACGCTCTTGAACATATCCTTCAGGCATGGCTGATTTGAAA
AAATCGTGTTGTTTCATATGATCAGGGTAACGACTGAAGCACTGAACGCCATAGGTCAGGGTGGTCACTA
AGGTGGGCCACGGAACGGGTAATTTGCCTGTTGTGCAAATAAACTTCAGGGTCAATTTACCATTGGTAGC
GTCACCTTCGCCCTCGCCGCGCACGCTAAATTTATGACCGTTCACGTCGCCGTCTAATTCCACTAAGATC
GGTACTACACCAGTAAACAGACGTTCACCTTTGCTAGCGCCACCGTGATGGTGGTGGTGATGACCCATGG
TATATCTCCTTCTTAAAGTTAAACAAAATTATTTCTAGAGGGGAATTGTTATCCGCTCACAATTCCCCTA
TAGTGAGTCGTATTAATTTCGCGGGATCGAGATCGATCTCGATCCTCTACGCCGGACGCATCGTGGCCGG
CATCACCGGCGCCACAGGTGCGGTTGCTGGCGCCTATATCGCCGACATCACCGATGGGGAAGATCGGGCT
CGCCACTTCGGGCTCATGAGCGCTTGTTTCGGCGTGGGTATGGTGGCAGGCCCCGTGGCCGGGGGACTGT
TGGGCGCCATCTCCTTGCATGCACCATTCCTTGCGGCGGCGGTGCTCAACGGCCTCAACCTACTACTGGG
CTGCTTCCTAATGCAGGAGTCGCATAAGGGAGAGCGTCGAGATCCCGGACACCATCGAATGGCGCAAAAC
CTTTCGCGGTATGGCATGATAGCGCCCGGAAGAGAGTCAATTCAGGGTGGTGAATGTGAAACCAGTAACG
TTATACGATGTCGCAGAGTATGCCGGTGTCTCTTATCAGACCGTTTCCCGCGTGGTGAACCAGGCCAGCC
ACGTTTCTGCGAAAACGCGGGAAAAAGTGGAAGCGGCGATGGCGGAGCTGAATTACATTCCCAACCGCGT
GGCACAACAACTGGCGGGCAAACAGTCGTTGCTGATTGGCGTTGCCACCTCCAGTCTGGCCCTGCACGCG
CCGTCGCAAATTGTCGCGGCGATTAAATCTCGCGCCGATCAACTGGGTGCCAGCGTGGTGGTGTCGATGG
TAGAACGAAGCGGCGTCGAAGCCTGTAAAGCGGCGGTGCACAATCTTCTCGCGCAACGCGTCAGTGGGCT
GATCATTAACTATCCGCTGGATGACCAGGATGCCATTGCTGTGGAAGCTGCCTGCACTAATGTTCCGGCG
TTATTTCTTGATGTCTCTGACCAGACACCCATCAACAGTATTATTTTCTCCCATGAAGACGGTACGCGAC
TGGGCGTGGAGCATCTGGTCGCATTGGGTCACCAGCAAATCGCGCTGTTAGCGGGCCCATTAAGTTCTGT
CTCGGCGCGTCTGCGTCTGGCTGGCTGG
Features (pLannotate 1.2.2; 19 found; start..end, strand, type, name):
    493..514     +  protein_bind   CAP binding site: CAP binding activates transcription in the presence of cAMP. E. coli catabolite activator protein
    529..593     +  CDS            TcR (fragment): tetracycline efflux protein; tet; confers resistance to tetracycline
    655..1035    -  CDS            YPB1_ECOLX: Protein predicted: Swiss-Prot protein existence level 4. From Escherichia coli.
   1052..1243    +  CDS            rop: Rop protein, which maintains plasmids at low copy number; rop
   1345..1484    +  misc_feature   bom: basis of mobility region from pBR322
   1670..2258    -  rep_origin     ori: high-copy-number ColE1/pMB1/pBR322/pUC origin of replication
   2339..2431    +  promoter       AmpR promoter: bla
   2432..3292    +  CDS            AmpR: β-lactamase; bla; confers resistance to ampicillin, carbenicillin, and related antibiotics
   3407..3862    -  rep_origin     f1 ori (sequence partly withheld): f1 bacteriophage origin of replication; arrow indicates direction of (+) strand synthesis
   3899..3946    -  terminator     T7 terminator: transcription terminator for bacteriophage T7 RNA polymerase
   3954..3971    -  CDS            SET1 (fragment): solubility-enhancement tag derived from T7 phage gene 10B
   4001..4042    -  CDS            S-Tag (fragment): affinity and epitope tag derived from pancreatic ribonuclease A
   4097..4807    -  CDS            Superfolder GFP: Superfolder GFP is a basic (constitutively fluorescent) green fluorescent protein published in 2005, derived from Aequorea victoria. It is reported to be a very rapidly-maturing weak dimer.
   4847..4869    -  RBS            RBS: efficient ribosome binding site from bacteriophage T7 gene 10 (Olins and Rangwala, 1989)
   4884..4908    -  protein_bind   lac operator: The lac repressor binds to the lac operator to inhibit transcription in E. coli. This inhibition can be relieved by adding lactose or isopropyl-β-D-thiogalactopyranoside (IPTG). lac repressor encoded by lacI
   4909..4927    -  promoter       T7 promoter: promoter for bacteriophage T7 RNA polymerase
   4953..5232    +  CDS            TcR (fragment): tetracycline efflux protein; tet; confers resistance to tetracycline
   5240..5317    +  promoter       lacI promoter: lacI
   5318..480     +  CDS            lacI (across the origin): lac repressor; lacI; The lac repressor binds to the lac operator to inhibit transcription in E. coli. This inhibition can be relieved by adding lactose or isopropyl-β-D-thiogalactopyranoside (IPTG).
