[The description below was written by a language model from this plasmid's Addgene catalogue record and pLannotate feature annotations shown in this document.]
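Description:
pET-6xHis-GFP(0)-H2 is a bacterial expression plasmid built on a pETDuet backbone for IPTG-inducible production of an engineered fluorescent protein in E. coli. It replicates from a ColE1/pMB1-type origin and also carries the rop gene and the pBR322 bom region. The catalogue lists it as high copy, although rop is normally associated with reduced copy number. Selection is by ampicillin through the β-lactamase gene and its native promoter. An f1 origin is also present, and short tetracycline-resistance fragments are backbone remnants rather than functional markers.

The expression cassette consists of a T7 promoter with an adjacent lac operator, the T7 gene 10 ribosome binding site, the coding sequence and a T7 terminator. A plasmid-borne lacI gene with its own promoter supplies the repressor, so expression requires a host that provides T7 RNA polymerase and is relieved by IPTG. The insert, cloned between NcoI and XhoI, is annotated as a superfolder GFP derivative. It carries five substitutions (E16R, I138R, D207R, N222K, L246R) that replace residues with arginine or lysine, presumably giving the near-neutral net charge implied by the "GFP(0)" name. It has an N-terminal histidine tag with a short linker for affinity purification. At the C terminus it carries the "H2" tag, two repeats of a six-residue lysine/arginine motif. S-Tag and SET1 fragments annotated downstream appear to be leftover vector sequence; only one T7 promoter is annotated despite the Duet backbone.

The construct is intended for studying how charge-patterned cationic disordered peptides fused to a fluorescent reporter drive intracellular phase separation and biomolecular condensate formation in bacteria.
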