Addgene plasmid #205037: pET-6xHis-GFP(0)-H2
Purpose: Fluorescent protein with charge-patterned cationic peptide to promote biomolecular condensate formation in E. coli
Depositing lab: Allie Obermeyer. Depositing organization: Columbia University. Publication: Charge-Patterned Disordered Peptides Tune Intracellular Phase Separation in Bacteria. Liao J, Yeong V, Obermeyer AC. ACS Synth Biol. 2024 Feb 3. doi: 10.1021/acssynbio.3c00564. PubMed 38308651.
Backbone
  Vector backbone: pETDuet
  Vector type: Bacterial Expression
Growth in bacteria
  Bacterial resistance: Ampicillin, 100 μg/mL
  Growth temperature: 37°C
  Growth strain: DH5alpha
  Copy number: High Copy
Gene/Insert
  Gene/Insert name: GFP(0)-H2 (alt name: GFP(0)-(KRRRKK)2)
  Species: Other
  Mutation: E16R, I138R, D207R, N222K, L246R
  Tag / fusion protein: MGHHHHHGGA (N terminal on insert); KRRRKKKRRRKK (C terminal on insert)
  Cloning method: Restriction Enzyme; 5′ cloning site NcoI (unknown if destroyed); 3′ cloning site XhoI (unknown if destroyed)
  Sequencing primers: 5′ T7; 3′ T7-term
Terms and licenses: Academic/Nonprofit Terms; Industry Terms: Not Available to Industry
How to cite: pET-6xHis-GFP(0)-H2 was a gift from Allie Obermeyer (Addgene plasmid # 205037 ; http://n2t.net/addgene:205037 ; RRID:Addgene_205037)
